Addgene plasmid #17703: pCLE
Purpose: (Empty Backbone)
Depositing lab: Nicholas Gaiano. Depositing organization: Johns Hopkins University and School of Medicine. Publication: Radial glial identity is promoted by Notch1 signaling in the murine forebrain. Gaiano N, Nye JS, Fishell G. Neuron. 2000 May . 26(2):395-404. 10.1016/S0896-6273(00)81172-1 PubMed 10839358.
Backbone
  Vector backbone: pCLE
  Backbone size (bp): 7600
  Vector type: Mammalian Expression, Retroviral
Growth in bacteria
  Bacterial resistance: Ampicillin, 100 μg/mL
  Growth temperature: 37°C
  Growth strain: DH5alpha
  Copy number: High Copy
Gene/Insert
  Gene/Insert name: None
  Cloning method: Restriction Enzyme; 5′ cloning site BglII (not destroyed); 3′ cloning site BglII (not destroyed)
  Sequencing primers: 5′ na
Terms and licenses: Academic/Nonprofit Terms; Industry Terms: Not Available to Industry
Depositor comments: pCLE includes a modified 5' LTR (CMV/MLV) to obtain higher titers, as well as the Xenopus EF1alpha enhancer/promoter to improve vector expression in the brain. In addition, the vector is dicistronic and utilizes an IRES to allow translation of the reporter gene, human placental alkaline phosphatase (PLAP).
How to cite: pCLE was a gift from Nicholas Gaiano (Addgene plasmid # 17703 ; http://n2t.net/addgene:17703 ; RRID:Addgene_17703)
