[The description below was written by a language model from this plasmid's Addgene catalogue record and pLannotate feature annotations shown in this document.]
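Description:
pCLE is an empty replication-incompetent retroviral backbone of the Moloney murine leukemia virus type, listed at about 7.6 kb (the sequenced record is 7,702 nt, labelled a partial NGS result). It is designed for gene delivery and expression in mammalian cells, particularly in the developing brain. It is propagated in E. coli as a high-copy plasmid through a ColE1/pUC-type origin and is selected with ampicillin via the β-lactamase gene and its own promoter. Short annotated fragments of lacI, rop, bom and lacZα appear to be remnants of earlier cloning vectors rather than functional elements.

The viral portion begins with a hybrid 5' LTR in which the CMV immediate early enhancer and promoter replace the U3 region and are joined to the remaining MLV LTR sequences. According to the depositor, this arrangement drives strong genomic RNA transcription in packaging cells and raises viral titers. It is followed by a packaging signal and a truncated gag segment lacking its start codon, which extends the packaging signal without producing Gag protein.

The depositor states that an internal Xenopus EF1α enhancer/promoter improves expression in the brain. The automated annotation does not call this element, though an unannotated gap lies between gag and the IRES where it would be expected. The cassette is dicistronic: a gene of interest is inserted at a BglII site, and a downstream EMCV IRES allows translation of human placental alkaline phosphatase (PLAP, annotated as a SEAP-related fragment) from the same transcript. PLAP therefore marks infected cells and their progeny histochemically. A 3' MLV LTR closes the provirus. The associated publication used the vector system to study Notch1 signaling in the murine forebrain.
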