Features (pLannotate 1.2.2; 16 found; start..end, strand, type, name):
      1..380     +  enhancer       CMV enhancer: human cytomegalovirus immediate early enhancer
    381..584     +  promoter       CMV promoter: human cytomegalovirus (CMV) immediate early promoter
    580..760     +  LTR            3' LTR (ΔU3) (fragment): self-inactivating 3' long terminal repeat (LTR) from Moloney murine leukemia virus
    882..1156    +  misc_feature   MESV Ψ (fragment): packaging signal of murine embryonic stem cell virus
   1223..1639    +  CDS            gag (truncated): truncated Moloney murine leukemia virus (MMLV) gag gene lacking the start codon
   2269..2731    +  misc_feature   IRES: internal ribosome entry site (IRES) of the encephalomyocarditis virus (EMCV)
   2744..4244    +  CDS            SEAP (fragment): secreted alkaline phosphatase from human placenta The natural enzyme has a C-terminal transmembrane sequence that is replaced by a GPI anchor.
   4688..4809    +  LTR            3' LTR (ΔU3) (fragment): self-inactivating 3' long terminal repeat (LTR) from Moloney murine leukemia virus
   4810..5279    +  LTR            LTR: long terminal repeat from Moloney murine leukemia virus
   5345..5397    -  CDS            lacI (fragment): lac repressor; lacI; The lac repressor binds to the lac operator to inhibit transcription in E. coli. This inhibition can be relieved by adding lactose or isopropyl-β-D-thiogalactopyranoside (IPTG).
   5580..6168    -  rep_origin     ori: high-copy-number ColE1/pMB1/pBR322/pUC origin of replication
   6328..7188    -  CDS            AmpR: β-lactamase; bla; confers resistance to ampicillin, carbenicillin, and related antibiotics
   7189..7293    -  promoter       AmpR promoter: bla
   7388..7423    +  CDS            rop (fragment): Rop protein, which maintains plasmids at low copy number; rop
   7525..7624    +  misc_feature   bom (fragment): basis of mobility region from pBR322
   7630..7697    -  CDS            lacZα (fragment): LacZα fragment of β-galactosidase; lacZ fragment
>Addgene plasmid #17703 | pCLE | addgene full sequence | sequence record 266188 | Addgene Partial NGS Result
GACATTGATTATTGACTAGTTATTAATAGTAATCAATTACGGGGTCATTAGTTCATAGCCCATATATGGA
GTTCCGCGTTACATAACTTACGGTAAATGGCCCGCCTGGCTGACCGCCCAACGACCCCCGCCCATTGACG
TCAATAATGACGTATGTTCCCATAGTAACGCCAATAGGGACTTTCCATTGACGTCAATGGGTGGAGTATT
TACGGTAAACTGCCCACTTGGCAGTACATCAAGTGTATCATATGCCAAGTACGCCCCCTATTGACGTCAA
TGACGGTAAATGGCCCGCCTGGCATTATGCCCAGTACATGACCTTATGGGACTTTCCTACTTGGCAGTAC
ATCTACGTATTAGTCATCGCTATTACCATGGTGATGCGGTTTTGGCAGTACATCAATGGGCGTGGATAGC
GGTTTGACTCACGGGGATTTCCAAGTCTCCACCCCATTGACGTCAATGGGAGTTTGTTTTGGCACCAAAA
TCAACGGGACTTTCCAAAATGTCGTAACAACTCCGCCCCATTGACGCAAATGGGCGGTAGGCGTGTACGG
TGGGAGGTCTATATAAGCAGAGCTCAATAAAAGAGCCCACAACCCCTCACTCGGGGCGCCAGTCCTCCGA
TTGACTGAGTCGCCCGGGTACCCGTGTATCCAATAAACCCTCTTGCAGTTGCATCCGACTTGTGGTCTCG
CTGTTCCTTGGGAGGGTCTCCTCTGAGTGATTGACTACCCGTCAGCGGGGGTCTTTCATTTGGGGGCTCG
TCCGGGATCGGGAGACCCCTGCCCAGGGACCACCGACCCACCACCGGGAGGCAAGCTGGCCAGCAACTTA
TCTGTGTCTGTCCGATTGTCTAGTGTCTATGACTGATTTTATGCGCCTGCGTCGGTACTAGTTAGCTAAC
TAGCTCTGTATCTGGCGGACCCGTGGTGGAACTGACGAGTTCTGAACACCCGGCCGCAACCCTGGGAGAC
GTCCCAGGGACTTTGGGGGCCGTTTTTGTGGCCCGACCTGAGGAAGGGAGTCGATGTGGAATCCGACCCC
GTCAGGATATGTGGTTCTGGTAGGAGACGAGAACCTAAAACAGTTCCCGCCTCCGTCTGAATTTTTGCTT
TCGGTTTGGAACCGAAGCCGCGCGTCTTGTCTGCTGCAGCGCTGCAGCATCGTTCTGTGTTGTCTCTGTC
TGACTGTGTTTCTGTATTTGTCTGAAAATTAGGGCCAGACTGTTACCACTCCCTTAAGTTTGACCTTAGG
TCACTGGAAAGATGTCGAGCGGATCGCTCACAACCAGTCGGTAGATGTCAAGAAGAGACGTTGGGTTACC
TTCTGCTCTGCAGAATGGCCAACCTTTAACGTCGGATGGCCGCGAGACGGCACCTTTAACCGAGACCTCA
TCACCCAGGTTAAGATCAAGGTCTTTTCACCTGGCCCGCATGGACACCCAGACCAGGTCCCCTACATCGT
GACCTGGGAAGCCTTGGCTTTTGACCCCCCTCCCTGGGTCAAGCCCTTTGTACACCCTAAGCCTCCGCCT
CCTCTTCCTCCATCCGCCCCGTCTCTCCCCCTTGAACCTCCTCGTTCGACCCCGCCTCGATCCTCCCTTT
ATCCAGCCCTCACTCCTTCTCTAGGCGCCGGCCGGATCGAGCAGGGGGATCATCTAATCAAGCACAAATA
AGGGGCGTGTAACACAAAAGCCAGCGACCCTTTCCAATGCAAATCAAACTTGCAATTCTTTGCCGTTTTT
ATCATTTAAGTGTCGGCTTAAGGTCCACTATCAGATGTAAACAGCCTTATCTAACAAAGGTATCATTACA
TTCTGAAATTCTCAGGCATGCAAGCTAGCTTATGACGCACTAGGGAGTGCCACCCTTCCTTTCGCCCTAA
CTTCGTGATAACTCGCGCGTTTCACTCAACAGCTGCATCCGCCCTAGTGCTACTGGGAGTTGTAGTATAC
AAGACGCTTACAGGCTGAATGTTCTGTCAAGACCCCGCCTCTAGCACTTTGGGAATTCTGGACTTGATGA
TGTCATGGTTAATCCCCGCCCAGTAGAGGCGGCTATATAAAGGGTGGTTAAGGCCCGGTTCGCTCTCTTC
CTCACCGGGTCTGCGGCGAGTTCTAGCTGAAGCTGATCCCAGTGTGGTGGTACCAGATCTGGTAGGAATT
CCGCCCCCTAACGTTACTGGCCGAAGCCGCTTGGAATAAGGCCGGTGTGCGTTTGTCTATATGTTATTTT
CCACCATATTGCCGTCTTTTGGCAATGTGAGGGCCCGGAAACCTGGCCCTGTCTTCTTGACGAGCATTCC
TAGGGGTCTTTCCCCTCTCGCCAAAGGAATGCAAGGTCTGTTGAATGTCGTGAAGGAAGCAGTTCCTCTG
GAAGCTTCTTGAAGACAAACAACGTCTGTAGCGACCCTTTGCAGGCAGCGGAACCCCCCACCTGGCGACA
GGTGCCTCTGCGGCCAAAAGCCACGTGTATAAGATACACCTGCAAAGGCGGCACAACCCCAGTGCCACGT
TGTGAGTTGGATAGTTGTGGAAAGAGTCAAATGGCTCTCCTCAAGCGTATTCAACAAGGGGCTGAAGGAT
GCCCAGAAGGTACCCCATTGTATGGGATCTGATCTGGGGCCTCGGTGCACATGCTTTACATGTGTTTAGT
CGAGGTTAAAAAAACGTCTAGGCCCCCCGAACCACGGGGACGTGGTTTTCCTTTGAAAAACACGATGATA
ATATGGGGTCGAGGCTGCTGCTGCTGCTGCTGCTGGGCCTGAGGCTACAGCTCTCCCTGGGCATCATCCC
AGTTGAGGAGGAGAACCCGGACTTCTGGAACCGCGAGGCAGCCGAGGCCCTGGGTGCCGCCAAGAAGCTG
CAGCCTGCACAGACAGCCGCCAAGAACCTCATCATCTTCCTGGGCGATGGGATGGGGGTGTCTACGGTGA
CAGCTGCCAGGATCCTAAAAGGGCAGAAGAAGGACAAACTGGGGCCTGAGATACCCCTGGCCATGGACCG
CTTCCCATATGTGGCTCTGTCCAAGACATACAATGTAGACAAACATGTGCCAGACAGTGGAGCCACAGCC
ACGGCCTACCTGTGCGGGGTCAAGGGCAACTTCCAGACCATTGGCTTGAGTGCAGCCGCCCGCTTTAACC
AGTGCAACACGACACGCGGCAACGAGGTCATCTCCGTGATGAATCGGGCCAAGAAAGCAGGGAAGTCAGT
GGGAGTGGTAACCACCACACGAGTGCAGCACGCCTCGCCAGCCGGCACCTACGCCCACACGGTGAACCGC
AACTGGTACTCGGACGCCGACGTGCCTGCCTCGGCCCGCCAGGAGGGGTGCCAGGACATCGCTACGCAGC
TCATCTCCAACATGGACATTGACGTGATCCTAGGTGGAGGCCGAAAGTACATGTTTCGCATGGGAACCCC
AGACCCTGAGTACCCAGATGACTACAGCCAAGGTGGGACCAGGCTGGACGGGAAGAATCTGGTGCAGGAA
TGGCTGGCGAAGCGCCAGGGTGCCCGGTATGTGTGGAACCGCACTGAGCTCATGCAGGCTTCCCTGGACC
CGTCTGTGACCCATCTCATGGGTCTCTTTGAGCCTGGAGACATGAAATACGAGATCCACCGAGACTCCAC
ACTGGACCCCTCCCTGATGGAGATGACAGAGGCTGCCCTGCGCCTGCTGAGCAGGAACCCCCGCGGCTTC
TTCCTCTTCGTGGAGGGTGGTCGCATCGACCATGGTCATCATGAAAGCAGGGCTTACCGGGCACTGACTG
AGACGATCATGTTCGACGACGCCATTGAGAGGGCGGGCCAGCTCACCAGCGAGGAGGACACGCTGAGCCT
CGTCACTGCCGACCACTCCCACGTCTTCTCCTTCGGAGGCTACCCCCTGCGAGGGAGCTCCATCTTCGGG
CTGGCCCCTGGCAAGGCCCGGGACAGGAAGGCCTACACGGTCCTCCTATACGGAAACGGTCCAGGCTATG
TGCTCAAGGACGGCGCCCGGCCGGATGTTACCGAGAGCGAGAGCGGGAGCCCCGAGTATCGGCAGCAGTC
AGCAGTGCCCCTGGACGAAGAGACCCACGCAGGCGAGGACGTGGCGGTGTTCGCGCGCGGCCCGCAGGCG
CACCTGGTTCACGGCGTGCAGGAGCAGACCTTCATAGCGCACGTCATGGCCTTCGCCGCCTGCCTGGAGC
CCTACACCGCCTGCGACCTGGCGCCCCCCGCCGGCACCACCGACGCCGCGCACCCGGGGCGGTCCGTGGT
CCCCGCGTTGCTTCCTCTGCTGGCCGGGACCCTGCTGCTGCTGGAGACGGCCACTGCTCCCTGAGTGTCC
CGTCCCTGGGGCTCCTGCTTCCCCATCCCGGAGTTCTCCTGCTCCCCACCTCCTGTCGTCCTGCCTGGCC
TCCAGCCCGAGTCGTCATCCCCGGAGTCCCTATACAGAGGTCCTGCCATGGAACCTTCCCCTCCCCGTGC
GCTCTGGGGACTGAGCCCATGACACCAAACCTGCCCCTTGGCTGCTCTCGGACTCCCTACCCCAACCCCA
GGGACTGCAGGTTGTGCCCTGTGGCTGCCTGCACCCCAGGAAAGGAGGGGGCTCAGGCCATCCAGCCACC
ACCTACAGCCCAGTGGGGTCGACCCGATAAAATAAAAGATTTTATTTAGTCTCCAGAAAAAGGGGGGAAT
GAAAGACCCCACCTGTAGGTTTGGCAAGCTAGCTTAAGTAACGCCATTTTGCAAGGCATGGAAAAATACA
TAACTGAGAATAGAGAAGTTCAGATCAAGGTCAGGAACAGATGGAACAGCTGAATATGGGCCAAACAGGA
TATCTGTGGTAAGCAGTTCCTGCCCCGGCTCAGGGCCAAGAACAGATGGAACAGCTGAATATGGGCCAAA
CAGGATATCTGTGGTAAGCAGTTCCTGCCCCGGCTCAGGGCCAAGAACAGATGGTCCCCAGATGCGGTCC
AGCCCTCAGCAGTTTCTAGAGAACCATCAGATGTTTCCAGGGTGCCCCAAGGACCTGAAATGACCCTGTG
CCTTATTTGAACTAACCAATCAGTTCGCTTCTCGCTTCTGTTCGCGCGCTTCTGCTCCCCGAGCTCAATA
AAAGAGCCCACAACCCCTCACTCGGGGCGCCAGTCCTCCGATTGACTGAGTCGCCCGGGTACCCGTGTAT
CCAATAAACCCTCTTGCAGTTGCATCCGACTTGTGGTCTCGCTGTTCCTTGGGAGGGTCTCCTCTGAGTG
ATTGACTACCCGTCAGCGGGGGTCTTTCACATGCAGCATGTATCAAAATTAATTTGGTTTTTTTTCTTAA
GTATTTACATTAAATGGCCATAGTTGCATTAATGAATCGGCCAACGCGCGGGGAGAGGCGGTTTGCGTAT
TGGGCGCTCTTCCGCTTCCTCGCTCACTGACTCGCTGCGCTCGGTCGTTCGGCTGCGGCGAGCGGTATCA
GCTCACTCAAAGGCGGTAATACGGTTATCCACAGAATCAGGGGATAACGCAGGAAAGAACATGTGAGCAA
AAGGCCAGCAAAAGGCCAGGAACCGTAAAAAGGCCGCGTTGCTGGCGTTTTTCCATAGGCTCCGCCCCCC
TGACGAGCATCACAAAAATCGACGCTCAAGTCAGAGGTGGCGAAACCCGACAGGACTATAAAGATACCAG
GCGTTTCCCCCTGGAAGCTCCCTCGTGCGCTCTCCTGTTCCGACCCTGCCGCTTACCGGATACCTGTCCG
CCTTTCTCCCTTCGGGAAGCGTGGCGCTTTCTCATAGCTCACGCTGTAGGTATCTCAGTTCGGTGTAGGT
CGTTCGCTCCAAGCTGGGCTGTGTGCACGAACCCCCCGTTCAGCCCGACCGCTGCGCCTTATCCGGTAAC
TATCGTCTTGAGTCCAACCCGGTAAGACACGACTTATCGCCACTGGCAGCAGCCACTGGTAACAGGATTA
GCAGAGCGAGGTATGTAGGCGGTGCTACAGAGTTCTTGAAGTGGTGGCCTAACTACGGCTACACTAGAAG
AACAGTATTTGGTATCTGCGCTCTGCTGAAGCCAGTTACCTTCGGAAAAAGAGTTGGTAGCTCTTGATCC
GGCAAACAAACCACCGCTGGTAGCGGTGGTTTTTTTGTTTGCAAGCAGCAGATTACGCGCAGAAAAAAAG
GATCTCAAGAAGATCCTTTGATCTTTTCTACGGGGTCTGACGCTCAGTGGAACGAAAACTCACGTTAAGG
GATTTTGGTCATGAGATTATCAAAAAGGATCTTCACCTAGATCCTTTTGCGGCCGCAAATCAATCTAAAG
TATATATGAGTAAACTTGGTCTGACAGTTACCAATGCTTAATCAGTGAGGCACCTATCTCAGCGATCTGT
CTATTTCGTTCATCCATAGTTGCCTGACTCCCCGTCGTGTAGATAACTACGATACGGGAGGGCTTACCAT
CTGGCCCCAGTGCTGCAATGATACCGCGAGACCCACGCTCACCGGCTCCAGATTTATCAGCAATAAACCA
GCCAGCCGGAAGGGCCGAGCGCAGAAGTGGTCCTGCAACTTTATCCGCCTCCATCCAGTCTATTAATTGT
TGCCGGGAAGCTAGAGTAAGTAGTTCGCCAGTTAATAGTTTGCGCAACGTTGTTGCCATTGCTACAGGCA
TCGTGGTGTCACGCTCGTCGTTTGGTATGGCTTCATTCAGCTCCGGTTCCCAACGATCAAGGCGAGTTAC
ATGATCCCCCATGTTGTGCAAAAAAGCGGTTAGCTCCTTCGGTCCTCCGATCGTTGTCAGAAGTAAGTTG
GCCGCAGTGTTATCACTCATGGTTATGGCAGCACTGCATAATTCTCTTACTGTCATGCCATCCGTAAGAT
GCTTTTCTGTGACTGGTGAGTACTCAACCAAGTCATTCTGAGAATAGTGTATGCGGCGACCGAGTTGCTC
TTGCCCGGCGTCAATACGGGATAATACCGCGCCACATAGCAGAACTTTAAAAGTGCTCATCATTGGAAAA
CGTTCTTCGGGGCGAAAACTCTCAAGGATCTTACCGCTGTTGAGATCCAGTTCGATGTAACCCACTCGTG
CACCCAACTGATCTTCAGCATCTTTTACTTTCACCAGCGTTTCTGGGTGAGCAAAAACAGGAAGGCAAAA
TGCCGCAAAAAAGGGAATAAGGGCGACACGGAAATGTTGAATACTCATACTCTTCCTTTTTCAATATTAT
TGAAGCATTTATCAGGGTTATTGTCTCATGAGCGGATACATATTTGAATGTATTTAGAAAAATAAACAAA
TAGGGGTTCCGCGCACATTTCCCCGAAAAGTGCCACCTGACGTCTAAGAAACCATTATTATCATGACATT
AACCTATAAAAATAGGCGTATCACGAGGCCCTTTCGTCTCGCGCGTTTCGGTGATGACGGTGAAAACCTC
TGACACATGCAGCTCCCGGAGACGGTCACAGCTTGTCTGTAAGCGGATGCCGGGAGCAGACAAGCCCGTC
AGGGCGCGTCAGCGGGTGTTGGCGGGTGTCGGGGCTGGCTTAACTATGCGGCATCAGAGCAGATTGTACT
GAGAGTGCACCATATGCGGTGTGAAATACCGCACAGATGCGTAAGGAGAAAATACCGCATCAGGCGCCAT
TCGCCATTCAGGCTGCGCAACTGTTGGGAAGGGCGATCGGTGCGGGCCTCTTCGCTATTACGCCAGCGCG
TT
