>Addgene plasmid #17703 | pCLE | addgene partial sequence | sequence record 23658 | 17703 with XEF1a
AGNTCTNACAGCTTGCATCCGCCCTAGTGCTACTGGGAGTTGTAGTATACAAGACGCTTACAGGCTGAAT
GTTCTGTCAAGACCCCGCCTCTAGCACTTTGGGAATTCTGGACTTGATGATGTCATGGTTAATCCCCGCC
CAGTAGAGGCGGCTATATAAAGGGTGGTTAAGGCCCGGTTCGCTCTCTTCCTCACCGGGTCTGCGGCGAG
TTCTAGCTGAAGCTGATCCCAGTGTGGTGGTACCAGATCTGGTAGGAATTCCGCCCCCCCCCCCCCCCCT
CAA
